Addgene plasmid #82924: pDONR223_GOPC_WT
Purpose: Gateway Donor vector containing GOPC, part of the Target Accelerator Plasmid Collection.
Depositing lab: Jesse Boehm & Matthew Meyerson & David Root. Depositing organization: Broad Institute. Publication: High-throughput Phenotyping of Lung Cancer Somatic Mutations. Berger AH, Brooks AN, Wu X, Shrestha Y, Chouinard C, Piccioni F, Bagul M, Kamburov A, Imielinski M, Hogstrom L, Zhu C, Yang X, Pantel S, Sakai R, Watson J, Kaplan N, Campbell JD, Singh S, Root DE, Narayan R, Natoli T, Lahr DL, Tirosh I, Tamayo P, Getz G, Wong B, Doench J, Subramanian A, Golub TR, Meyerson M, Boehm JS. Cancer Cell. 2016 Aug 8;30(2):214-28. doi: 10.1016/j.ccell.2016.06.022. Epub 2016 Jul 28. PubMed 27478040.
Backbone
  Vector backbone: pDONR223
  Backbone manufacturer: Invitrogen
  Vector type: Gateway Entry vector
Growth in bacteria
  Bacterial resistance: Spectinomycin, 50 μg/mL
  Growth temperature: 37°C
  Growth strain: DH5alpha
  Copy number: High Copy
Gene/Insert
  Gene/Insert name: GOPC (alt name: NM_001017408)
  Species: H. sapiens (human)
  Entrez Gene: GOPC (a.k.a. CAL, FIG, GOPC1, PIST, dJ94G16.2)
  Promoter: None
  Cloning method: Gateway Cloning
  Sequencing primers: 5′ M13pUC-fwd; 3′ M13-Rev
Terms and licenses: Academic/Nonprofit Terms; Industry Terms: Not Available to Industry
Depositor comments: CLOSED (stop codon immediately follows insert)
How to cite: pDONR223_GOPC_WT was a gift from Jesse Boehm & Matthew Meyerson & David Root (Addgene plasmid # 82924 ; http://n2t.net/addgene:82924 ; RRID:Addgene_82924)
