[The description below was written by a language model from this plasmid's Addgene catalogue record and pLannotate feature annotations shown in this document.]
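Description:
pDONR223_GOPC_WT is a Gateway entry clone built on the Invitrogen pDONR223 backbone and carrying the wild-type human GOPC open reading frame (also known as CAL, FIG or PIST; reference transcript NM_001017408). It belongs to the Target Accelerator Plasmid Collection, a set of wild-type and variant ORF clones assembled for high-throughput phenotyping of somatic mutations found in lung cancer. The 4,158 nt plasmid is maintained in E. coli through a high-copy ColE1/pUC-type origin. It is selected with spectinomycin via the aadA (SmR) aminoglycoside adenylyltransferase gene, which lies next to remnants of a gentamicin resistance gene and a class 1 integron Pc promoter.

The GOPC coding sequence of about 1.36 kb sits between two attL recombination sites. The annotation software labels both as attL3, but functionally they are the paired attL sites that direct transfer of the ORF into an attR-containing destination vector in an LR Clonase reaction. The record lists no promoter for the insert, so the plasmid is a shuttle and storage clone rather than an expression construct. A T7 promoter is annotated beside one attL site, but the ORF is annotated on the opposite strand. rrnB T1 and T2 terminators on the other side of the cassette help insulate it from read-through transcription, and short lacZα and lacI fragments are backbone remnants. The clone is in "closed" format, with a stop codon immediately after the insert, so it yields native or N-terminally tagged protein and cannot be used for C-terminal fusions. GOPC encodes a protein involved in intracellular trafficking and degradation of membrane proteins such as CFTR. This wild-type clone typically serves as the reference for comparison with mutant alleles after transfer into expression vectors.
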