Features (pLannotate 1.2.2; 12 found; start..end, strand, type, name):
     64..652     -  rep_origin     ori: high-copy-number ColE1/pMB1/pBR322/pUC origin of replication
    745..1536    -  CDS            SmR: aminoglycoside adenylyltransferase (Murphy, 1985); aadA; confers resistance to spectinomycin and streptomycin
   1543..1599    -  CDS            GmR (fragment): gentamycin acetyltransferase; aacC1; confers resistance to gentamycin
   1775..1798    -  promoter       Pc promoter (fragment): intI1 (promoter lies within the coding sequence); class 1 integron promoter
   1988..2006    +  promoter       T7 promoter: promoter for bacteriophage T7 RNA polymerase
   2025..2120    +  protein_bind   attL3: mutant version of attL; recombination site for the Gateway® LR reaction LR Clonase™
   2128..3489    -  CDS            GOPC: GOPC_HUMAN - Also known as CAL, FIG. Experimental evidence at protein level: Swiss-Prot protein existence level 1. Plays a role in intracellular protein trafficking and degradation. May regulate CFTR chloride currents and acid-induced ASIC3 currents by modulating cell surface expression of both channels. May also regulate the intracellular trafficking of the ADR1B receptor. May play a role in autophagy. Overexpression results in CFTR intracellular retention and degradation in the lysosomes. From Homo sapiens (Human).
   3495..3590    -  protein_bind   attL3: mutant version of attL; recombination site for the Gateway® LR reaction LR Clonase™
   3607..3643    +  CDS            lacZα (fragment): LacZα fragment of β-galactosidase; lacZ fragment
   3690..3733    -  terminator     rrnB T1 terminator: Escherichia coli rrnB; transcription terminator T1 from the E. coli rrnB gene
   3865..3892    +  terminator     rrnB T2 terminator: transcription terminator T2 from the E. coli rrnB gene
   3947..4039    -  CDS            lacI (fragment): lac repressor; lacI; The lac repressor binds to the lac operator to inhibit transcription in E. coli. This inhibition can be relieved by adding lactose or isopropyl-β-D-thiogalactopyranoside (IPTG).
>Addgene plasmid #82924 | pDONR223_GOPC_WT | addgene full sequence | sequence record 161936 | Addgene NGS result
GAACATGTGAGCAAAAGGCCAGCAAAAGGCCAGGAACCGTAAAAAGGCCGCGTTGCTGGCGTTTTTCCAT
AGGCTCCGCCCCCCTGACGAGCATCACAAAAATCGACGCTCAAGTCAGAGGTGGCGAAACCCGACAGGAC
TATAAAGATACCAGGCGTTTCCCCCTGGAAGCTCCCTCGTGCGCTCTCCTGTTCCGACCCTGCCGCTTAC
CGGATACCTGTCCGCCTTTCTCCCTTCGGGAAGCGTGGCGCTTTCTCATAGCTCACGCTGTAGGTATCTC
AGTTCGGTGTAGGTCGTTCGCTCCAAGCTGGGCTGTGTGCACGAACCCCCCGTTCAGCCCGACCGCTGCG
CCTTATCCGGTAACTATCGTCTTGAGTCCAACCCGGTAAGACACGACTTATCGCCACTGGCAGCAGCCAC
TGGTAACAGGATTAGCAGAGCGAGGTATGTAGGCGGTGCTACAGAGTTCTTGAAGTGGTGGCCTAACTAC
GGCTACACTAGAAGAACAGTATTTGGTATCTGCGCTCTGCTGAAGCCAGTTACCTTCGGAAAAAGAGTTG
GTAGCTCTTGATCCGGCAAACAAACCACCGCTGGTAGCGGTGGTTTTTTTGTTTGCAAGCAGCAGATTAC
GCGCAGAAAAAAAGGATCTCAAGAAGATCCTTTGATCTTTTCTACGGGGTCTGACGCTCAGTGGAACGAC
GCGTAACTCACGTTAAGGGATTTTGGTCATGGGTGGCTCGAGGGTTATTTGCCGACTACCTTGGTGATCT
CGCCTTTCACGTAGTGGACAAATTCTTCCAACTGATCTGCGCGCGAGGCCAAGCGATCTTCTTCTTGTCC
AAGATAAGCCTGTCTAGCTTCAAGTATGACGGGCTGATACTGGGCCGGCAGGCGCTCCATTGCCCAGTCG
GCAGCGACATCCTTCGGCGCGATTTTGCCGGTTACTGCGCTGTACCAAATGCGGGACAACGTAAGCACTA
CATTTCGCTCATCGCCAGCCCAGTCGGGCGGCGAGTTCCATAGCGTTAAGGTTTCATTTAGCGCCTCAAA
TAGATCCTGTTCAGGAACCGGATCAAAGAGTTCCTCCGCCGCTGGACCTACCAAGGCAACGCTATGTTCT
CTTGCTTTTGTCAGCAAGATAGCCAGATCAATGTCGATCGTGGCTGGCTCGAAGATACCTGCAAGAATGT
CATTGCGCTGCCATTCTCCAAATTGCAGTTCGCGCTTAGCTGGATAACGCCACGGAATGATGTCGTCGTG
CACAACAATGGTGACTTCTACAGCGCGGAGAATCTCGCTCTCTCCAGGGGAAGCCGAAGTTTCCAAAAGG
TCGTTGATCAAAGCTCGCCGCGTTGTTTCATCAAGCCTTACGGTCACCGTAACCAGCAAATCAATATCAC
TGTGTGGCTTCAGGCCGCCATCCACTGCGGAGCCGTACAAATGTACGGCCAGCAACGTCGGTTCGAGATG
GCGCTCGATGACGCCAACTACCTCTGATAGTTGAGTCGATACTTCGGCGATCACCGCTTCCCTCATAATG
TTTAACTTTGTTTTAGGGCGACTGCCCTGCTGCGTAACATCGTTGCTGCTCCATAACATCAAACATCGAC
CCACGGCGTAACGCGCTTGCTGCTTGGATGCCCGAGGCATAGACTGTACCCCAAAAAAACAGTCATAACA
AGCCATGAAAACCGCCACTGCGCCGTTACCACCGCTGCGTTCGGTCAAGGTTCTGGACCAGTTGCGTGAG
CGCATACGCTACTTGCATTACAGCTTACGAACCGAACAGGCTTATGTCCACTGGGTTCGTGCCTTCATCC
GTTTCCACGGTGTGCGTCACCCGGCAACCTTGGGTAGCAGCGAAGTCGAGGCATTTCTGTCCTGGCTGGT
CTAGAGGAGGCATGATGATATATTTTTATCTTGTGCAATGTAACATCAGAGATTTTGAGACACGGGCCAG
AGCTGCCAGGAAACAGCTATGACCATGTAATACGACTCACTATAGGGGATATCAGCTGGATGGCAAATAA
TGATTTTATTTTGACTGATAGTGACCTGTTCGTTGCAACAAATTGATAAGCAATGCTTTCTTATAATGCC
AACTTTGTACAAGAAAGTTGGCAATCAATAAGATTTTTTATGATACAGAGTGTGCAGATCATCTAATTTT
GAAGCACCGTCATCTAGCGGAGTTTCACTTGCAGTGCCCAGGTCTCCATTTTCATGTGTGTCAGTTACTG
CCTTCTTATTAAATCCTTGTAATACTTTGATTTCCCCACTTGTGTCTTTGCAACTAGCACCAGGGTTACC
ACCTCCTTCTAACTCATCAAGGTACAAACGGTAACGATGTCCACTCTCATCTTCATACTCTACGTTTTCA
TCATCAGAATCCACTTCAGGAGCCACATAAACTACTTCAAATTCAATCTCTCCTCTCTGCTGAGAAAGAA
TAGTTACAGCTTCTTTATGCTTTGTGTCCCTTAGGTTAACTCCGTTGACTGCCAAAATAGCATCCCCAAC
GTGCAGCCCTCCGCATCTATCAGCAGGTTGCCCCGGATGGATCTCAGAGATGAGGATTGGAACACCATGT
TCTTTCCCACCTGTAATTGAAATGCCAAGGCCTTCATGATCTTCCTTAAGGAGGAGAACTTTTCTAATTG
GACCAACACCTTGGCTTTTCTTTAGGGAATCTTGATCATGGCCTGGTGGTGCTTGCATTGGTCGTTTCAA
GTCATTACGTCCTCTGCAGGCTCGGATCACAGTTTTGTGACGATGCAAATGTATTTCAGCTTCTAATTGG
TTCCAAAGCTTATCATGAGCAGGTCCCTTCATATCTCGTCCTAGCAATTGTATCTGTTGGACCCTTCCTG
CCAGTTCCTTATCCAAGTACTTGGCAGCTAGTCTCGCCCCATATACTTCAGCCTGGAGAACAGCTATATG
TCTACGAAGGGCTTCATTCTCTTTTCTCAACAATTTCACTTCAGCTTCAAGTTGTGCTTCTTTCATTTTT
TCTTTTTTGTTTGCCTCAAGCTCTCTTTCCAATTTTGCCTTAATGGTACCAGAGTCAGCACTTTGACCAG
TTTTAGCATGAAGCTGCAGCTGAATAGAGTGCAGCTGTAAAAGCTGATCATGTACTTCTTTCTCCAAAAC
AACTTTCTCTGCTTGGGTTTCTGTCAGTTCAGATTTCAGATCCACCAACTGTGCCTCCAGCTTGTGGTTG
ATTTGAGACACAGACTGGGCTTTGTGGCAAAGCTGTGCAAAGCAGGAGCTCAGGCTGGTCATCTTCTGTC
GCCCCTCATAAGTGATGTCCGCTTGGTCTGGATCGATCTCTCCCAGGAGCAGATCCACATCCACAAAAGC
TTTGTCGAACTCCTTCTCCAGCACCTCCAGCCACCGGAACATGGATACCCCGCCAGGGGCCCCCACGGAG
CAGGAGGCGCCCCCTGGGCCCCCTCCGGCTGCTGCTGGGCATGGACCGCCCGCCGACATGGTGCCAACTT
TTTTGTACAAAGTTGGCATTATAAAAAAGCATTGCTCATCAATTTGTTGCAACGAACAGGTCACTATCAG
TCAAAATAAAATCATTATTTGGGGCCCGAGCTTAAGACTGGCCGTCGTTTTACAACGTCGTGACTGGGAA
AACATCCATGCTAGCGTTAACGCGAGAGTAGGGAACTGCCAGGCATCAAATAAAACGAAAGGCTCAGTCG
GAAGACTGGGCCTTTCGTTTTATCTGTTGTTTGTCGGTGAACGCTCTCCTGAGTAGGACAAATCCGCCGG
GAGCGGATTTGAACGTTGTGAAGCAACGGCCCGGAGGGTGGCGGGCAGGACGCCCGCCATAAACTGCCAG
GCATCAAACTAAGCAGAAGGCCATCCTGACGGATGGCCTTTTTGCGTTTCTACAAACTCTTCCTGGCTAG
CGGTACGCGTATTAATTGCGTTGCGCTCACTGCCCGCTTTCCAGTCGGGAAACCTGTCGTGCCAGCTGCA
TTAATGAATCGGCCAACGCGCGGGGAGAGGCGGTTTGCGTATTGGGCGCTCTTCCGCTTCCTCGCTCACT
GACTCGCTGCGCTCGGTCGTTCGGCTGCGGCGAGCGGTATCAGCTCACTCAAAGGCGGTAATACGGTTAT
CCACAGAATCAGGGGATAACGCAGGAAA
