>Addgene plasmid #82924 | pDONR223_GOPC_WT | depositor partial sequence | sequence record 157650 | Insert sequence
ATGTCGGCGGGCGGTCCATGCCCAGCAGCAGCCGGAGGGGGCCCAGGGGGCGCCTCCTGCTCCGTGGGGG
CCCCTGGCGGGGTATCCATGTTCCGGTGGCTGGAGGTGCTGGAGAAGGAGTTCGACAAAGCTTTTGTGGA
TGTGGATCTGCTCCTGGGAGAGATCGATCCAGACCAAGCGGACATCACTTATGAGGGGCGACAGAAGATG
ACCAGCCTGAGCTCCTGCTTTGCACAGCTTTGCCACAAAGCCCAGTCTGTGTCTCAAATCAACCACAAGC
TGGAGGCACAGTTGGTGGATCTGAAATCTGAACTGACAGAAACCCAAGCAGAGAAAGTTGTTTTGGAGAA
AGAAGTACATGATCAGCTTTTACAGCTGCACTCTATTCAGCTGCAGCTTCATGCTAAAACTGGTCAAAGT
GCTGACTCTGGTACCATTAAGGCAAAATTGGAAAGAGAGCTTGAGGCAAACAAAAAAGAAAAAATGAAAG
AAGCACAACTTGAAGCTGAAGTGAAATTGTTGAGAAAAGAGAATGAAGCCCTTCGTAGACATATAGCTGT
TCTCCAGGCTGAAGTATATGGGGCGAGACTAGCTGCCAAGTACTTGGATAAGGAACTGGCAGGAAGGGTC
CAACAGATACAATTGCTAGGACGAGATATGAAGGGACCTGCTCATGATAAGCTTTGGAACCAATTAGAAG
CTGAAATACATTTGCATCGTCACAAAACTGTGATCCGAGCCTGCAGAGGACGTAATGACTTGAAACGACC
AATGCAAGCACCACCAGGCCATGATCAAGATTCCCTAAAGAAAAGCCAAGGTGTTGGTCCAATTAGAAAA
GTTCTCCTCCTTAAGGAAGATCATGAAGGCCTTGGCATTTCAATTACAGGTGGGAAAGAACATGGTGTTC
CAATCCTCATCTCTGAGATCCATCCGGGGCAACCTGCTGATAGATGCGGAGGGCTGCACGTTGGGGATGC
TATTTTGGCAGTCAACGGAGTTAACCTAAGGGACACAAAGCATAAAGAAGCTGTAACTATTCTTTCTCAG
CAGAGAGGAGAGATTGAATTTGAAGTAGTTTATGTGGCTCCTGAAGTGGATTCTGATGATGAAAACGTAG
AGTATGAAGATGAGAGTGGACATCGTTACCGTTTGTACCTTGATGAGTTAGAAGGAGGTGGTAACCCTGG
TGCTAGTTGCAAAGACACAAGTGGGGAAATCAAAGTATTACAAGGATTTAATAAGAAGGCAGTAACTGAC
ACACATGAAAATGGAGACCTGGGCACTGCAAGTGAAACTCCGCTAGATGACGGTGCTTCAAAATTAGATG
ATCTGCACACTCTGTATCATAAAAAATCTTATTAA
